>Addgene plasmid #167296 | pSpCas9nucl-T2A-EGFP - BAXgRNA1- BAXgRNA2 | depositor full sequence | sequence record 324929 | pSpCas9nucl-T2A-EGFP - BAXgRNA1- BAXgRNA2 sequence 9722 bps
GATCTTCTTGAGATCCTTTTTTTCTGCGCGTAATCTGCTGCTTGCAAACAAAAAAACCACCGCTACCAGC
GGTGGTTTGTTTGCCGGATCAAGAGCTACCAACTCTTTTTCCGAAGGTAACTGGCTTCAGCAGAGCGCAG
ATACCAAATACTGTCCTTCTAGTGTAGCCGTAGTTAGGCCACCACTTCAAGAACTCTGTAGCACCGCCTA
CATACCTCGCTCTGCTAATCCTGTTACCAGTGGCTGCTGCCAGTGGCGATAAGTCGTGTCTTACCGGGTT
GGACTCAAGACGATAGTTACCGGATAAGGCGCAGCGGTCGGGCTGAACGGGGGGTTCGTGCACACAGCCC
AGCTTGGAGCGAACGACCTACACCGAACTGAGATACCTACAGCGTGAGCTATGAGAAAGCGCCACGCTTC
CCGAAGGGAGAAAGGCGGACAGGTATCCGGTAAGCGGCAGGGTCGGAACAGGAGAGCGCACGAGGGAGCT
TCCAGGGGGAAACGCCTGGTATCTTTATAGTCCTGTCGGGTTTCGCCACCTCTGACTTGAGCGTCGATTT
TTGTGATGCTCGTCAGGGGGGCGGAGCCTATGGAAAAACGCCAGCAACGCGGCCTTTTTACGGTTCCTGG
CCTTTTGCTGGCCTTTTGCTCACATGTGAGGGCCTATTTCCCATGATTCCTTCATATTTGCATATACGAT
ACAAGGCTGTTAGAGAGATAATTGGAATTAATTTGACTGTAAACACAAAGATATTAGTACAAAATACGTG
ACGTAGAAAGTAATAATTTCTTGGGTAGTTTGCAGTTTTAAAATTATGTTTTAAAATGGACTATCATATG
CTTACCGTAACTTGAAAGTATTTCGATTTCTTGGCTTTATATATCTTGTGGAAAGGACGAAACACCGCTG
CAGGATGATTGCCGCCGGTTTTAGAGCTAGAAATAGCAAGTTAAAATAAGGCTAGTCCGTTATCAACTTG
AAAAAGTGGCACCGAGTCGGTGCTTTTTTGTTTTAGAGCTAGAAATAGCAAGTTAAAATAAGGCTAGTCC
GTTTTTAGCGCGTGCGCCAATTCTGCAGACAAATGGCTCTAGAGAGGGCCTATTTCCCATGATTCCTTCA
TATTTGCATATACGATACAAGGCTGTTAGAGAGATAATTGGAATTAATTTGACTGTAAACACAAAGATAT
TAGTACAAAATACGTGACGTAGAAAGTAATAATTTCTTGGGTAGTTTGCAGTTTTAAAATTATGTTTTAA
AATGGACTATCATATGCTTACCGTAACTTGAAAGTATTTCGATTTCTTGGCTTTATATATCTTGTGGAAA
GGACGAAACACCGTCTGACGGCAACTTCAACTGGTTTTAGAGCTAGAAATAGCAAGTTAAAATAAGGCTA
GTCCGTTATCAACTTGAAAAAGTGGCACCGAGTCGGTGCTTTTTTGTTTTAGAGCTAGAAATAGCAAGTT
AAAATAAGGCTAGTCCGTTTTTAGCGCGTGCGCCAATTCTGCAGACAAATGGCGGTACCCGTTACATAAC
TTACGGTAAATGGCCCGCCTGGCTGACCGCCCAACGACCCCCGCCCATTGACGTCAATAGTAACGCCAAT
AGGGACTTTCCATTGACGTCAATGGGTGGAGTATTTACGGTAAACTGCCCACTTGGCAGTACATCAAGTG
TATCATATGCCAAGTACGCCCCCTATTGACGTCAATGACGGTAAATGGCCCGCCTGGCATTGTGCCCAGT
ACATGACCTTATGGGACTTTCCTACTTGGCAGTACATCTACGTATTAGTCATCGCTATTACCATGGTCGA
GGTGAGCCCCACGTTCTGCTTCACTCTCCCCATCTCCCCCCCCTCCCCACCCCCAATTTTGTATTTATTT
ATTTTTTAATTATTTTGTGCAGCGATGGGGGCGGGGGGGGGGGGGGGGCGCGCGCCAGGCGGGGCGGGGC
GGGGCGAGGGGCGGGGCGGGGCGAGGCGGAGAGGTGCGGCGGCAGCCAATCAGAGCGGCGCGCTCCGAAA
GTTTCCTTTTATGGCGAGGCGGCGGCGGCGGCGGCCCTATAAAAAGCGAAGCGCGCGGCGGGCGGGAGTC
GCTGCGACGCTGCCTTCGCCCCGTGCCCCGCTCCGCCGCCGCCTCGCGCCGCCCGCCCCGGCTCTGACTG
ACCGCGTTACTCCCACAGGTGAGCGGGCGGGACGGCCCTTCTCCTCCGGGCTGTAATTAGCTGAGCAAGA
GGTAAGGGTTTAAGGGATGGTTGGTTGGTGGGGTATTAATGTTTAATTACCTGGAGCACCTGCCTGAAAT
CACTTTTTTTCAGGTTGGACCGGTGCCACCATGGACTATAAGGACCACGACGGAGACTACAAGGATCATG
ATATTGATTACAAAGACGATGACGATAAGATGGCCCCAAAGAAGAAGCGGAAGGTCGGTATCCACGGAGT
CCCAGCAGCCGACAAGAAGTACAGCATCGGCCTGGACATCGGCACCAACTCTGTGGGCTGGGCCGTGATC
ACCGACGAGTACAAGGTGCCCAGCAAGAAATTCAAGGTGCTGGGCAACACCGACCGGCACAGCATCAAGA
AGAACCTGATCGGAGCCCTGCTGTTCGACAGCGGCGAAACAGCCGAGGCCACCCGGCTGAAGAGAACCGC
CAGAAGAAGATACACCAGACGGAAGAACCGGATCTGCTATCTGCAAGAGATCTTCAGCAACGAGATGGCC
AAGGTGGACGACAGCTTCTTCCACAGACTGGAAGAGTCCTTCCTGGTGGAAGAGGATAAGAAGCACGAGC
GGCACCCCATCTTCGGCAACATCGTGGACGAGGTGGCCTACCACGAGAAGTACCCCACCATCTACCACCT
GAGAAAGAAACTGGTGGACAGCACCGACAAGGCCGACCTGCGGCTGATCTATCTGGCCCTGGCCCACATG
ATCAAGTTCCGGGGCCACTTCCTGATCGAGGGCGACCTGAACCCCGACAACAGCGACGTGGACAAGCTGT
TCATCCAGCTGGTGCAGACCTACAACCAGCTGTTCGAGGAAAACCCCATCAACGCCAGCGGCGTGGACGC
CAAGGCCATCCTGTCTGCCAGACTGAGCAAGAGCAGACGGCTGGAAAATCTGATCGCCCAGCTGCCCGGC
GAGAAGAAGAATGGCCTGTTCGGCAACCTGATTGCCCTGAGCCTGGGCCTGACCCCCAACTTCAAGAGCA
ACTTCGACCTGGCCGAGGATGCCAAACTGCAGCTGAGCAAGGACACCTACGACGACGACCTGGACAACCT
GCTGGCCCAGATCGGCGACCAGTACGCCGACCTGTTTCTGGCCGCCAAGAACCTGTCCGACGCCATCCTG
CTGAGCGACATCCTGAGAGTGAACACCGAGATCACCAAGGCCCCCCTGAGCGCCTCTATGATCAAGAGAT
ACGACGAGCACCACCAGGACCTGACCCTGCTGAAAGCTCTCGTGCGGCAGCAGCTGCCTGAGAAGTACAA
AGAGATTTTCTTCGACCAGAGCAAGAACGGCTACGCCGGCTACATTGACGGCGGAGCCAGCCAGGAAGAG
TTCTACAAGTTCATCAAGCCCATCCTGGAAAAGATGGACGGCACCGAGGAACTGCTCGTGAAGCTGAACA
GAGAGGACCTGCTGCGGAAGCAGCGGACCTTCGACAACGGCAGCATCCCCCACCAGATCCACCTGGGAGA
GCTGCACGCCATTCTGCGGCGGCAGGAAGATTTTTACCCATTCCTGAAGGACAACCGGGAAAAGATCGAG
AAGATCCTGACCTTCCGCATCCCCTACTACGTGGGCCCTCTGGCCAGGGGAAACAGCAGATTCGCCTGGA
TGACCAGAAAGAGCGAGGAAACCATCACCCCCTGGAACTTCGAGGAAGTGGTGGACAAGGGCGCTTCCGC
CCAGAGCTTCATCGAGCGGATGACCAACTTCGATAAGAACCTGCCCAACGAGAAGGTGCTGCCCAAGCAC
AGCCTGCTGTACGAGTACTTCACCGTGTATAACGAGCTGACCAAAGTGAAATACGTGACCGAGGGAATGA
GAAAGCCCGCCTTCCTGAGCGGCGAGCAGAAAAAGGCCATCGTGGACCTGCTGTTCAAGACCAACCGGAA
AGTGACCGTGAAGCAGCTGAAAGAGGACTACTTCAAGAAAATCGAGTGCTTCGACTCCGTGGAAATCTCC
GGCGTGGAAGATCGGTTCAACGCCTCCCTGGGCACATACCACGATCTGCTGAAAATTATCAAGGACAAGG
ACTTCCTGGACAATGAGGAAAACGAGGACATTCTGGAAGATATCGTGCTGACCCTGACACTGTTTGAGGA
CAGAGAGATGATCGAGGAACGGCTGAAAACCTATGCCCACCTGTTCGACGACAAAGTGATGAAGCAGCTG
AAGCGGCGGAGATACACCGGCTGGGGCAGGCTGAGCCGGAAGCTGATCAACGGCATCCGGGACAAGCAGT
CCGGCAAGACAATCCTGGATTTCCTGAAGTCCGACGGCTTCGCCAACAGAAACTTCATGCAGCTGATCCA
CGACGACAGCCTGACCTTTAAAGAGGACATCCAGAAAGCCCAGGTGTCCGGCCAGGGCGATAGCCTGCAC
GAGCACATTGCCAATCTGGCCGGCAGCCCCGCCATTAAGAAGGGCATCCTGCAGACAGTGAAGGTGGTGG
ACGAGCTCGTGAAAGTGATGGGCCGGCACAAGCCCGAGAACATCGTGATCGAAATGGCCAGAGAGAACCA
GACCACCCAGAAGGGACAGAAGAACAGCCGCGAGAGAATGAAGCGGATCGAAGAGGGCATCAAAGAGCTG
GGCAGCCAGATCCTGAAAGAACACCCCGTGGAAAACACCCAGCTGCAGAACGAGAAGCTGTACCTGTACT
ACCTGCAGAATGGGCGGGATATGTACGTGGACCAGGAACTGGACATCAACCGGCTGTCCGACTACGATGT
GGACCATATCGTGCCTCAGAGCTTTCTGAAGGACGACTCCATCGACAACAAGGTGCTGACCAGAAGCGAC
AAGAACCGGGGCAAGAGCGACAACGTGCCCTCCGAAGAGGTCGTGAAGAAGATGAAGAACTACTGGCGGC
AGCTGCTGAACGCCAAGCTGATTACCCAGAGAAAGTTCGACAATCTGACCAAGGCCGAGAGAGGCGGCCT
GAGCGAACTGGATAAGGCCGGCTTCATCAAGAGACAGCTGGTGGAAACCCGGCAGATCACAAAGCACGTG
GCACAGATCCTGGACTCCCGGATGAACACTAAGTACGACGAGAATGACAAGCTGATCCGGGAAGTGAAAG
TGATCACCCTGAAGTCCAAGCTGGTGTCCGATTTCCGGAAGGATTTCCAGTTTTACAAAGTGCGCGAGAT
CAACAACTACCACCACGCCCACGACGCCTACCTGAACGCCGTCGTGGGAACCGCCCTGATCAAAAAGTAC
CCTAAGCTGGAAAGCGAGTTCGTGTACGGCGACTACAAGGTGTACGACGTGCGGAAGATGATCGCCAAGA
GCGAGCAGGAAATCGGCAAGGCTACCGCCAAGTACTTCTTCTACAGCAACATCATGAACTTTTTCAAGAC
CGAGATTACCCTGGCCAACGGCGAGATCCGGAAGCGGCCTCTGATCGAGACAAACGGCGAAACCGGGGAG
ATCGTGTGGGATAAGGGCCGGGATTTTGCCACCGTGCGGAAAGTGCTGAGCATGCCCCAAGTGAATATCG
TGAAAAAGACCGAGGTGCAGACAGGCGGCTTCAGCAAAGAGTCTATCCTGCCCAAGAGGAACAGCGATAA
GCTGATCGCCAGAAAGAAGGACTGGGACCCTAAGAAGTACGGCGGCTTCGACAGCCCCACCGTGGCCTAT
TCTGTGCTGGTGGTGGCCAAAGTGGAAAAGGGCAAGTCCAAGAAACTGAAGAGTGTGAAAGAGCTGCTGG
GGATCACCATCATGGAAAGAAGCAGCTTCGAGAAGAATCCCATCGACTTTCTGGAAGCCAAGGGCTACAA
AGAAGTGAAAAAGGACCTGATCATCAAGCTGCCTAAGTACTCCCTGTTCGAGCTGGAAAACGGCCGGAAG
AGAATGCTGGCCTCTGCCGGCGAACTGCAGAAGGGAAACGAACTGGCCCTGCCCTCCAAATATGTGAACT
TCCTGTACCTGGCCAGCCACTATGAGAAGCTGAAGGGCTCCCCCGAGGATAATGAGCAGAAACAGCTGTT
TGTGGAACAGCACAAGCACTACCTGGACGAGATCATCGAGCAGATCAGCGAGTTCTCCAAGAGAGTGATC
CTGGCCGACGCTAATCTGGACAAAGTGCTGTCCGCCTACAACAAGCACCGGGATAAGCCCATCAGAGAGC
AGGCCGAGAATATCATCCACCTGTTTACCCTGACCAATCTGGGAGCCCCTGCCGCCTTCAAGTACTTTGA
CACCACCATCGACCGGAAGAGGTACACCAGCACCAAAGAGGTGCTGGACGCCACCCTGATCCACCAGAGC
ATCACCGGCCTGTACGAGACACGGATCGACCTGTCTCAGCTGGGAGGCGACAAAAGGCCGGCGGCCACGA
AAAAGGCCGGCCAGGCAAAAAAGAAAAAGGAATTCGGCAGTGGAGAGGGCAGAGGAAGTCTGCTAACATG
CGGTGACGTCGAGGAGAATCCTGGCCCAGTGAGCAAGGGCGAGGAGCTGTTCACCGGGGTGGTGCCCATC
CTGGTCGAGCTGGACGGCGACGTAAACGGCCACAAGTTCAGCGTGTCCGGCGAGGGCGAGGGCGATGCCA
CCTACGGCAAGCTGACCCTGAAGTTCATCTGCACCACCGGCAAGCTGCCCGTGCCCTGGCCCACCCTCGT
GACCACCCTGACCTACGGCGTGCAGTGCTTCAGCCGCTACCCCGACCACATGAAGCAGCACGACTTCTTC
AAGTCCGCCATGCCCGAAGGCTACGTCCAGGAGCGCACCATCTTCTTCAAGGACGACGGCAACTACAAGA
CCCGCGCCGAGGTGAAGTTCGAGGGCGACACCCTGGTGAACCGCATCGAGCTGAAGGGCATCGACTTCAA
GGAGGACGGCAACATCCTGGGGCACAAGCTGGAGTACAACTACAACAGCCACAACGTCTATATCATGGCC
GACAAGCAGAAGAACGGCATCAAGGTGAACTTCAAGATCCGCCACAACATCGAGGACGGCAGCGTGCAGC
TCGCCGACCACTACCAGCAGAACACCCCCATCGGCGACGGCCCCGTGCTGCTGCCCGACAACCACTACCT
GAGCACCCAGTCCGCCCTGAGCAAAGACCCCAACGAGAAGCGCGATCACATGGTCCTGCTGGAGTTCGTG
ACCGCCGCCGGGATCACTCTCGGCATGGACGAGCTGTACAAGGAATTCTAACTAGAGCTCGCTGATCAGC
CTCGACTGTGCCTTCTAGTTGCCAGCCATCTGTTGTTTGCCCCTCCCCCGTGCCTTCCTTGACCCTGGAA
GGTGCCACTCCCACTGTCCTTTCCTAATAAAATGAGGAAATTGCATCGCATTGTCTGAGTAGGTGTCATT
CTATTCTGGGGGGTGGGGTGGGGCAGGACAGCAAGGGGGAGGATTGGGAAGAGAATAGCAGGCATGCTGG
GGAGCGGCCGCAGGAACCCCTAGTGATGGAGTTGGCCACTCCCTCTCTGCGCGCTCGCTCGCTCACTGAG
GCCGGGCGACCAAAGGTCGCCCGACGCCCGGGCTTTGCCCGGGCGGCCTCAGTGAGCGAGCGAGCGCGCA
GCTGCCTGCAGGGGCGCCTGATGCGGTATTTTCTCCTTACGCATCTGTGCGGTATTTCACACCGCATA
[142 nt withheld, positions 7839-7980]
C
[141 nt withheld, positions 7982-8122]
CCTTTGACGTTGGAGTCCACGTTCTTT
[37 nt withheld, positions 8150-8186]
ACCCTATCTCGGGCTATTCTTTTGATTTATAAGGGATTTTGCCGATTTCGGCCTATTGGTTAAAAAATGA
GCTGATTTAACAAAAATTTAACGCGAATTTTAACAAAATATTAACGTTTACAATTTTATGGTGCACTCTC
AGTACAATCTGCTCTGATGCCGCATAGTTAAGCCAGCCCCGACACCCGCCAACACCCGCTGACGCGCCCT
GACGGGCTTGTCTGCTCCCGGCATCCGCTTACAGACAAGCTGTGACCGTCTCCGGGAGCTGCATGTGTCA
GAGGTTTTCACCGTCATCACCGAAACGCGCGAGACGAAAGGGCCTCGTGATACGCCTATTTTTATAGGTT
AATGTCATGATAATAATGGTTTCTTAGACGTCAGGTGGCACTTTTCGGGGAAATGTGCGCGGAACCCCTA
TTTGTTTATTTTTCTAAATACATTCAAATATGTATCCGCTCATGAGACAATAACCCTGATAAATGCTTCA
ATAATATTGAAAAAGGAAGAGTATGAGTATTCAACATTTCCGTGTCGCCCTTATTCCCTTTTTTGCGGCA
TTTTGCCTTCCTGTTTTTGCTCACCCAGAAACGCTGGTGAAAGTAAAAGATGCTGAAGATCAGTTGGGTG
CACGAGTGGGTTACATCGAACTGGATCTCAACAGCGGTAAGATCCTTGAGAGTTTTCGCCCCGAAGAACG
TTTTCCAATGATGAGCACTTTTAAAGTTCTGCTATGTGGCGCGGTATTATCCCGTATTGACGCCGGGCAA
GAGCAACTCGGTCGCCGCATACACTATTCTCAGAATGACTTGGTTGAGTACTCACCAGTCACAGAAAAGC
ATCTTACGGATGGCATGACAGTAAGAGAATTATGCAGTGCTGCCATAACCATGAGTGATAACACTGCGGC
CAACTTACTTCTGACAACGATCGGAGGACCGAAGGAGCTAACCGCTTTTTTGCACAACATGGGGGATCAT
GTAACTCGCCTTGATCGTTGGGAACCGGAGCTGAATGAAGCCATACCAAACGACGAGCGTGACACCACGA
TGCCTGTAGCAATGGCAACAACGTTGCGCAAACTATTAACTGGCGAACTACTTACTCTAGCTTCCCGGCA
ACAATTAATAGACTGGATGGAGGCGGATAAAGTTGCAGGACCACTTCTGCGCTCGGCCCTTCCGGCTGGC
TGGTTTATTGCTGATAAATCTGGAGCCGGTGAGCGTGGAAGCCGCGGTATCATTGCAGCACTGGGGCCAG
ATGGTAAGCCCTCCCGTATCGTAGTTATCTACACGACGGGGAGTCAGGCAACTATGGATGAACGAAATAG
ACAGATCGCTGAGATAGGTGCCTCACTGATTAAGCATTGGTAACTGTCAGACCAAGTTTACTCATATATA
CTTTAGATTGATTTAAAACTTCATTTTTAATTTAAAAGGATCTAGGTGAAGATCCTTTTTGATAATCTCA
TGACCAAAATCCCTTAACGTGAGTTTTCGTTCCACTGAGCGTCAGACCCCGTAGAAAAGATCAAAG
Features (pLannotate 1.2.2; 22 found; start..end, strand, type, name):
      8..596     +  rep_origin     ori: high-copy-number ColE1/pMB1/pBR322/pUC origin of replication
    658..898     +  promoter       U6 promoter: RNA polymerase III promoter for human U6 snRNA
    928..1003    +  misc_RNA       gRNA scaffold: guide RNA scaffold for the Streptococcus pyogenes CRISPR/Cas9 system
   1010..1053    +  misc_RNA       gRNA scaffold (fragment): guide RNA scaffold for the Streptococcus pyogenes CRISPR/Cas9 system
   1094..1334    +  promoter       U6 promoter: RNA polymerase III promoter for human U6 snRNA
   1364..1439    +  misc_RNA       gRNA scaffold: guide RNA scaffold for the Streptococcus pyogenes CRISPR/Cas9 system
   1446..1489    +  misc_RNA       gRNA scaffold (fragment): guide RNA scaffold for the Streptococcus pyogenes CRISPR/Cas9 system
   1530..1815    +  enhancer       CMV enhancer: human cytomegalovirus immediate early enhancer; contains an 18-bp deletion relative to the standard CMV enhancer
   1817..2094    +  promoter       chicken β-actin promoter: No description available
   2095..2323    +  intron         hybrid intron: hybrid between chicken β-actin (CBA) and minute virus of mice (MMV) introns (Gray et al., 2011)
   2461..4176    +  CDS            Cas9(N): N-terminal portion of Streptococcus pyogenes Cas9 (Zetsche et al., 2015)
   4063..6561    +  CDS            Cas9(C): C-terminal portion of Streptococcus pyogenes Cas9 (Zetsche et al., 2015)
   6562..6609    +  CDS            nucleoplasmin NLS: bipartite nuclear localization signal from nucleoplasmin
   6679..7392    +  CDS            EGFP: EGFP is a basic (constitutively fluorescent) green fluorescent protein published in 1996, derived from Aequorea victoria. It is reported to be a rapidly-maturing weak dimer with moderate acid sensitivity.
   7426..7537    +  polyA_signal   bGH poly(A) signal: bovine growth hormone polyadenylation signal
   7642..7782    +  repeat_region  AAV2 ITR: inverted terminal repeat of adeno-associated virus serotype 2 inverted
   7787..7838    -  misc_feature   bom (fragment): basis of mobility region from pBR322
   7857..8237    +  rep_origin     M13 ori (sequence partly withheld): M13 bacteriophage origin of replication; arrow indicates direction of (+) strand synthesis
   8313..8362    -  misc_feature   bom (fragment): basis of mobility region from pBR322
   8464..8499    -  CDS            rop (fragment): Rop protein, which maintains plasmids at low copy number; rop
   8594..8698    +  promoter       AmpR promoter: bla
   8699..9559    +  CDS            AmpR: β-lactamase; bla; confers resistance to ampicillin, carbenicillin, and related antibiotics
