>Addgene plasmid #167296 | pSpCas9nucl-T2A-EGFP - BAXgRNA1- BAXgRNA2 | addgene full sequence | sequence record 330065 | Addgene Partial NGS Result
GAGGGCCTATTTCCCATGATTCCTTCATATTTGCATATACGATACAAGGCTGTTAGAGAGATAATTGGAA
TTAATTTGACTGTAAACACAAAGATATTAGTACAAAATACGTGACGTAGAAAGTAATAATTTCTTGGGTA
GTTTGCAGTTTTAAAATTATGTTTTAAAATGGACTATCATATGCTTACCGTAACTTGAAAGTATTTCGAT
TTCTTGGCTTTATATATCTTGTGGAAAGGACGAAACACCGCTGCAGGATGATTGCCGCCGGTTTTAGAGC
TAGAAATAGCAAGTTAAAATAAGGCTAGTCCGTTATCAACTTGAAAAAGTGGCACCGAGTCGGTGCTTTT
TTGTTTTAGAGCTAGAAATAGCAAGTTAAAATAAGGCTAGTCCGTTTTTAGCGCGTGCGCCAATTCTGCA
GACAAATGGCTCTAGAGAGGGCCTATTTCCCATGATTCCTTCATATTTGCATATACGATACAAGGCTGTT
AGAGAGATAATTGGAATTAATTTGACTGTAAACACAAAGATATTAGTACAAAATACGTGACGTAGAAAGT
AATAATTTCTTGGGTAGTTTGCAGTTTTAAAATTATGTTTTAAAATGGACTATCATATGCTTACCGTAAC
TTGAAAGTATTTCGATTTCTTGGCTTTATATATCTTGTGGAAAGGACGAAACACCGTCTGACGGCAACTT
CAACTGGTTTTAGAGCTAGAAATAGCAAGTTAAAATAAGGCTAGTCCGTTATCAACTTGAAAAAGTGGCA
CCGAGTCGGTGCTTTTTTGTTTTAGAGCTAGAAATAGCAAGTTAAAATAAGGCTAGTCCGTTTTTAGCGC
GTGCGCCAATTCTGCAGACAAATGGCGGTACCCGTTACATAACTTACGGTAAATGGCCCGCCTGGCTGAC
CGCCCAACGACCCCCGCCCATTGACGTCAATAGTAACGCCAATAGGGACTTTCCATTGACGTCAATGGGT
GGAGTATTTACGGTAAACTGCCCACTTGGCAGTACATCAAGTGTATCATATGCCAAGTACGCCCCCTATT
GACGTCAATGACGGTAAATGGCCCGCCTGGCATTGTGCCCAGTACATGACCTTATGGGACTTTCCTACTT
GGCAGTACATCTACGTATTAGTCATCGCTATTACCATGGTCGAGGTGAGCCCCACGTTCTGCTTCACTCT
CCCCATCTCCCCCCCCTCCCCACCCCCAATTTTGTATTTATTTATTTTTTAATTATTTTGTGCAGCGATG
GGGGCGGGGGGGGGGGGGGGGCGCGCGCCAGGCGGGGCGGGGCGGGGCGAGGGGCGGGGCGGGGCGAGGC
GGAGAGGTGCGGCGGCAGCCAATCAGAGCGGCGCGCTCCGAAAGTTTCCTTTTATGGCGAGGCGGCGGCG
GCGGCGGCCCTATAAAAAGCGAAGCGCGCGGCGGGCGGGAGTCGCTGCGCGCTGCCTTCGCCCCGTGCCC
CGCTCCGCCGCCGCCTCGCGCCGCCCGCCCCGGCTCTGACTGACCGCGTTACTCCCACAGGTGAGCGGGC
GGGACGGCCCTTCTCCTCCGGGCTGTAATTAGCTGAGCAAGAGGTAAGGGTTTAAGGGATGGTTGGTTGG
TGGGGTATTAATGTTTAATTACCTGGAGCACCTGCCTGAAATCACTTTTTTTCAGGTTGGACCGGTGCCA
CCATGGACTATAAGGACCACGACGGAGACTACAAGGATCATGATATTGATTACAAAGACGATGACGATAA
GATGGCCCCAAAGAAGAAGCGGAAGGTCGGTATCCACGGAGTCCCAGCAGCCGACAAGAAGTACAGCATC
GGCCTGGACATCGGCACCAACTCTGTGGGCTGGGCCGTGATCACCGACGAGTACAAGGTGCCCAGCAAGA
AATTCAAGGTGCTGGGCAACACCGACCGGCACAGCATCAAGAAGAACCTGATCGGAGCCCTGCTGTTCGA
CAGCGGCGAAACAGCCGAGGCCACCCGGCTGAAGAGAACCGCCAGAAGAAGATACACCAGACGGAAGAAC
CGGATCTGCTATCTGCAAGAGATCTTCAGCAACGAGATGGCCAAGGTGGACGACAGCTTCTTCCACAGAC
TGGAAGAGTCCTTCCTGGTGGAAGAGGATAAGAAGCACGAGCGGCACCCCATCTTCGGCAACATCGTGGA
CGAGGTGGCCTACCACGAGAAGTACCCCACCATCTACCACCTGAGAAAGAAACTGGTGGACAGCACCGAC
AAGGCCGACCTGCGGCTGATCTATCTGGCCCTGGCCCACATGATCAAGTTCCGGGGCCACTTCCTGATCG
AGGGCGACCTGAACCCCGACAACAGCGACGTGGACAAGCTGTTCATCCAGCTGGTGCAGACCTACAACCA
GCTGTTCGAGGAAAACCCCATCAACGCCAGCGGCGTGGACGCCAAGGCCATCCTGTCTGCCAGACTGAGC
AAGAGCAGACGGCTGGAAAATCTGATCGCCCAGCTGCCCGGCGAGAAGAAGAATGGCCTGTTCGGAAACC
TGATTGCCCTGAGCCTGGGCCTGACCCCCAACTTCAAGAGCAACTTCGACCTGGCCGAGGATGCCAAACT
GCAGCTGAGCAAGGACACCTACGACGACGACCTGGACAACCTGCTGGCCCAGATCGGCGACCAGTACGCC
GACCTGTTTCTGGCCGCCAAGAACCTGTCCGACGCCATCCTGCTGAGCGACATCCTGAGAGTGAACACCG
AGATCACCAAGGCCCCCCTGAGCGCCTCTATGATCAAGAGATACGACGAGCACCACCAGGACCTGACCCT
GCTGAAAGCTCTCGTGCGGCAGCAGCTGCCTGAGAAGTACAAAGAGATTTTCTTCGACCAGAGCAAGAAC
GGCTACGCCGGCTACATTGACGGCGGAGCCAGCCAGGAAGAGTTCTACAAGTTCATCAAGCCCATCCTGG
AAAAGATGGACGGCACCGAGGAACTGCTCGTGAAGCTGAACAGAGAGGACCTGCTGCGGAAGCAGCGGAC
CTTCGACAACGGCAGCATCCCCCACCAGATCCACCTGGGAGAGCTGCACGCCATTCTGCGGCGGCAGGAA
GATTTTTACCCATTCCTGAAGGACAACCGGGAAAAGATCGAGAAGATCCTGACCTTCCGCATCCCCTACT
ACGTGGGCCCTCTGGCCAGGGGAAACAGCAGATTCGCCTGGATGACCAGAAAGAGCGAGGAAACCATCAC
CCCCTGGAACTTCGAGGAAGTGGTGGACAAGGGCGCTTCCGCCCAGAGCTTCATCGAGCGGATGACCAAC
TTCGATAAGAACCTGCCCAACGAGAAGGTGCTGCCCAAGCACAGCCTGCTGTACGAGTACTTCACCGTGT
ATAACGAGCTGACCAAAGTGAAATACGTGACCGAGGGAATGAGAAAGCCCGCCTTCCTGAGCGGCGAGCA
GAAAAAGGCCATCGTGGACCTGCTGTTCAAGACCAACCGGAAAGTGACCGTGAAGCAGCTGAAAGAGGAC
TACTTCAAGAAAATCGAGTGCTTCGACTCCGTGGAAATCTCCGGCGTGGAAGATCGGTTCAACGCCTCCC
TGGGCACATACCACGATCTGCTGAAAATTATCAAGGACAAGGACTTCCTGGACAATGAGGAAAACGAGGA
CATTCTGGAAGATATCGTGCTGACCCTGACACTGTTTGAGGACAGAGAGATGATCGAGGAACGGCTGAAA
ACCTATGCCCACCTGTTCGACGACAAAGTGATGAAGCAGCTGAAGCGGCGGAGATACACCGGCTGGGGCA
GGCTGAGCCGGAAGCTGATCAACGGCATCCGGGACAAGCAGTCCGGCAAGACAATCCTGGATTTCCTGAA
GTCCGACGGCTTCGCCAACAGAAACTTCATGCAGCTGATCCACGACGACAGCCTGACCTTTAAAGAGGAC
ATCCAGAAAGCCCAGGTGTCCGGCCAGGGCGATAGCCTGCACGAGCACATTGCCAATCTGGCCGGCAGCC
CCGCCATTAAGAAGGGCATCCTGCAGACAGTGAAGGTGGTGGACGAGCTCGTGAAAGTGATGGGCCGGCA
CAAGCCCGAGAACATCGTGATCGAAATGGCCAGAGAGAACCAGACCACCCAGAAGGGACAGAAGAACAGC
CGCGAGAGAATGAAGCGGATCGAAGAGGGCATCAAAGAGCTGGGCAGCCAGATCCTGAAAGAACACCCCG
TGGAAAACACCCAGCTGCAGAACGAGAAGCTGTACCTGTACTACCTGCAGAATGGGCGGGATATGTACGT
GGACCAGGAACTGGACATCAACCGGCTGTCCGACTACGATGTGGACCATATCGTGCCTCAGAGCTTTCTG
AAGGACGACTCCATCGACAACAAGGTGCTGACCAGAAGCGACAAGAACCGGGGCAAGAGCGACAACGTGC
CCTCCGAAGAGGTCGTGAAGAAGATGAAGAACTACTGGCGGCAGCTGCTGAACGCCAAGCTGATTACCCA
GAGAAAGTTCGACAATCTGACCAAGGCCGAGAGAGGCGGCCTGAGCGAACTGGATAAGGCCGGCTTCATC
AAGAGACAGCTGGTGGAAACCCGGCAGATCACAAAGCACGTGGCACAGATCCTGGACTCCCGGATGAACA
CTAAGTACGACGAGAATGACAAGCTGATCCGGGAAGTGAAAGTGATCACCCTGAAGTCCAAGCTGGTGTC
CGATTTCCGGAAGGATTTCCAGTTTTACAAAGTGCGCGAGATCAACAACTACCACCACGCCCACGACGCC
TACCTGAACGCCGTCGTGGGAACCGCCCTGATCAAAAAGTACCCTAAGCTGGAAAGCGAGTTCGTGTACG
GCGACTACAAGGTGTACGACGTGCGGAAGATGATCGCCAAGAGCGAGCAGGAAATCGGCAAGGCTACCGC
CAAGTACTTCTTCTACAGCAACATCATGAACTTTTTCAAGACCGAGATTACCCTGGCCAACGGCGAGATC
CGGAAGCGGCCTCTGATCGAGACAAACGGCGAAACCGGGGAGATCGTGTGGGATAAGGGCCGGGATTTTG
CCACCGTGCGGAAAGTGCTGAGCATGCCCCAAGTGAATATCGTGAAAAAGACCGAGGTGCAGACAGGCGG
CTTCAGCAAAGAGTCTATCCTGCCCAAGAGGAACAGCGATAAGCTGATCGCCAGAAAGAAGGACTGGGAC
CCTAAGAAGTACGGCGGCTTCGACAGCCCCACCGTGGCCTATTCTGTGCTGGTGGTGGCCAAAGTGGAAA
AGGGCAAGTCCAAGAAACTGAAGAGTGTGAAAGAGCTGCTGGGGATCACCATCATGGAAAGAAGCAGCTT
CGAGAAGAATCCCATCGACTTTCTGGAAGCCAAGGGCTACAAAGAAGTGAAAAAGGACCTGATCATCAAG
CTGCCTAAGTACTCCCTGTTCGAGCTGGAAAACGGCCGGAAGAGAATGCTGGCCTCTGCCGGCGAACTGC
AGAAGGGAAACGAACTGGCCCTGCCCTCCAAATATGTGAACTTCCTGTACCTGGCCAGCCACTATGAGAA
GCTGAAGGGCTCCCCCGAGGATAATGAGCAGAAACAGCTGTTTGTGGAACAGCACAAGCACTACCTGGAC
GAGATCATCGAGCAGATCAGCGAGTTCTCCAAGAGAGTGATCCTGGCCGACGCTAATCTGGACAAAGTGC
TGTCCGCCTACAACAAGCACCGGGATAAGCCCATCAGAGAGCAGGCCGAGAATATCATCCACCTGTTTAC
CCTGACCAATCTGGGAGCCCCTGCCGCCTTCAAGTACTTTGACACCACCATCGACCGGAAGAGGTACACC
AGCACCAAAGAGGTGCTGGACGCCACCCTGATCCACCAGAGCATCACCGGCCTGTACGAGACACGGATCG
ACCTGTCTCAGCTGGGAGGCGACAAAAGGCCGGCGGCCACGAAAAAGGCCGGCCAGGCAAAAAAGAAAAA
GGAATTCGGCAGTGGAGAGGGCAGAGGAAGTCTGCTAACATGCGGTGACGTCGAGGAGAATCCTGGCCCA
GTGAGCAAGGGCGAGGAGCTGTTCACCGGGGTGGTGCCCATCCTGGTCGAGCTGGACGGCGACGTAAACG
GCCACAAGTTCAGCGTGTCCGGCGAGGGCGAGGGCGATGCCACCTACGGCAAGCTGACCCTGAAGTTCAT
CTGCACCACCGGCAAGCTGCCCGTGCCCTGGCCCACCCTCGTGACCACCCTGACCTACGGCGTGCAGTGC
TTCAGCCGCTACCCCGACCACATGAAGCAGCACGACTTCTTCAAGTCCGCCATGCCCGAAGGCTACGTCC
AGGAGCGCACCATCTTCTTCAAGGACGACGGCAACTACAAGACCCGCGCCGAGGTGAAGTTCGAGGGCGA
CACCCTGGTGAACCGCATCGAGCTGAAGGGCATCGACTTCAAGGAGGACGGCAACATCCTGGGGCACAAG
CTGGAGTACAACTACAACAGCCACAACGTCTATATCATGGCCGACAAGCAGAAGAACGGCATCAAGGTGA
ACTTCAAGATCCGCCACAACATCGAGGACGGCAGCGTGCAGCTCGCCGACCACTACCAGCAGAACACCCC
CATCGGCGACGGCCCCGTGCTGCTGCCCGACAACCACTACCTGAGCACCCAGTCCGCCCTGAGCAAAGAC
CCCAACGAGAAGCGCGATCACATGGTCCTGCTGGAGTTCGTGACCGCCGCCGGGATCACTCTCGGCATGG
ACGAGCTGTACAAGGAATTCTAACTAGAGCTCGCTGATCAGCCTCGACTGTGCCTTCTAGTTGCCAGCCA
TCTGTTGTTTGCCCCTCCCCCGTGCCTTCCTTGACCCTGGAAGGTGCCACTCCCACTGTCCTTTCCTAAT
AAAATGAGGAAATTGCATCGCATTGTCTGAGTAGGTGTCATTCTATTCTGGGGGGTGGGGTGGGGCAGGA
CAGCAAGGGGGAGGATTGGGAAGAGAATAGCAGGCATGCTGGGGAGCGGCCGCAGGAACCCCTAGTGATG
GAGTTGGCCACTCCCTCTCTGCGCGCTCGCTCGCTCACTGAGGCCGGGCGACCAAAGGTCGCCCGACGCC
CGGGCTTTGCCCGGGCGGCCTCAGTGAGCGAGCGAGCGCGCAGCTGCCTGCAGGGGCGCCTGATGCGGTA
TTTTCTCCTTACGCATCTGTGCGGTATTTCACACCGCATA
[95 nt withheld, positions 7181-7275]
T
[46 nt withheld, positions 7277-7322]
C
[141 nt withheld, positions 7324-7464]
CCTTTGACGTTGGAGTCCACGTTCTTT
[37 nt withheld, positions 7492-7528]
ACTCTATCTCGGGCTATTCTTTTGATTTATAAGGGATTTTGCCGATTTCGGTCTATTGGTTAAAAAATGA
GCTGATTTAACAAAAATTTAACGCGAATTTTAACAAAATATTAACGTTTACAATTTTATGGTGCACTCTC
AGTACAATCTGCTCTGATGCCGCATAGTTAAGCCAGCCCCGACACCCGCCAACACCCGCTGACGCGCCCT
GACGGGCTTGTCTGCTCCCGGCATCCGCTTACAGACAAGCTGTGACCGTCTCCGGGAGCTGCATGTGTCA
GAGGTTTTCACCGTCATCACCGAAACGCGCGAGACGAAAGGGCCTCGTGATACGCCTATTTTTATAGGTT
AATGTCATGATAATAATGGTTTCTTAGACGTCAGGTGGCACTTTTCGGGGAAATGTGCGCGGAACCCCTA
TTTGTTTATTTTTCTAAATACATTCAAATATGTATCCGCTCATGAGACAATAACCCTGATAAATGCTTCA
ATAATATTGAAAAAGGAAGAGTATGAGTATTCAACATTTCCGTGTCGCCCTTATTCCCTTTTTTGCGGCA
TTTTGCCTTCCTGTTTTTGCTCACCCAGAAACGCTGGTGAAAGTAAAAGATGCTGAAGATCAGTTGGGTG
CACGAGTGGGTTACATCGAACTGGATCTCAACAGCGGTAAGATCCTTGAGAGTTTTCGCCCCGAAGAACG
TTTTCCAATGATGAGCACTTTTAAAGTTCTGCTATGTGGCGCGGTATTATCCCGTATTGACGCCGGGCAA
GAGCAACTCGGTCGCCGCATACACTATTCTCAGAATGACTTGGTTGAGTACTCACCAGTCACAGAAAAGC
ATCTTACGGATGGCATGACAGTAAGAGAATTATGCAGTGCTGCCATAACCATGAGTGATAACACTGCGGC
CAACTTACTTCTGACAACGATCGGAGGACCGAAGGAGCTAACCGCTTTTTTGCACAACATGGGGGATCAT
GTAACTCGCCTTGATCGTTGGGAACCGGAGCTGAATGAAGCCATACCAAACGACGAGCGTGACACCACGA
TGCCTGTAGCAATGGCAACAACGTTGCGCAAACTATTAACTGGCGAACTACTTACTCTAGCTTCCCGGCA
ACAATTAATAGACTGGATGGAGGCGGATAAAGTTGCAGGACCACTTCTGCGCTCGGCCCTTCCGGCTGGC
TGGTTTATTGCTGATAAATCTGGAGCCGGTGAGCGTGGAAGCCGCGGTATCATTGCAGCACTGGGGCCAG
ATGGTAAGCCCTCCCGTATCGTAGTTATCTACACGACGGGGAGTCAGGCAACTATGGATGAACGAAATAG
ACAGATCGCTGAGATAGGTGCCTCACTGATTAAGCATTGGTAACTGTCAGACCAAGTTTACTCATATATA
CTTTAGATTGATTTAAAACTTCATTTTTAATTTAAAAGGATCTAGGTGAAGATCCTTTTTGATAATCTCA
TGACCAAAATCCCTTAACGTGAGTTTTCGTTCCACTGAGCGTCAGACCCCGTAGAAAAGATCAAAGGATC
TTCTTGAGATCCTTTTTTTCTGCGCGTAATCTGCTGCTTGCAAACAAAAAAACCACCGCTACCAGCGGTG
GTTTGTTTGCCGGATCAAGAGCTACCAACTCTTTTTCCGAAGGTAACTGGCTTCAGCAGAGCGCAGATAC
CAAATACTGTTCTTCTAGTGTAGCCGTAGTTAGGCCACCACTTCAAGAACTCTGTAGCACCGCCTACATA
CCTCGCTCTGCTAATCCTGTTACCAGTGGCTGCTGCCAGTGGCGATAAGTCGTGTCTTACCGGGTTGGAC
TCAAGACGATAGTTACCGGATAAGGCGCAGCGGTCGGGCTGAACGGGGGGTTCGTGCACACAGCCCAGCT
TGGAGCGAACGACCTACACCGAACTGAGATACCTACAGCGTGAGCTATGAGAAAGCGCCACGCTTCCCGA
AGGGAGAAAGGCGGACAGGTATCCGGTAAGCGGCAGGGTCGGAACAGGAGAGCGCACGAGGGAGCTTCCA
GGGGGAAACGCCTGGTATCTTTATAGTCCTGTCGGGTTTCGCCACCTCTGACTTGAGCGTCGATTTTTGT
GATGCTCGTCAGGGGGGCGGAGCCTATGGAAAAACGCCAGCAACGCGGCCTTTTTACGGTTCCTGGCCTT
TTGCTGGCCTTTTGCTCACATGT
Features (pLannotate 1.2.2; 22 found; start..end, strand, type, name):
      1..241     +  promoter       U6 promoter: RNA polymerase III promoter for human U6 snRNA
    271..346     +  misc_RNA       gRNA scaffold: guide RNA scaffold for the Streptococcus pyogenes CRISPR/Cas9 system
    353..396     +  misc_RNA       gRNA scaffold (fragment): guide RNA scaffold for the Streptococcus pyogenes CRISPR/Cas9 system
    437..677     +  promoter       U6 promoter: RNA polymerase III promoter for human U6 snRNA
    707..782     +  misc_RNA       gRNA scaffold: guide RNA scaffold for the Streptococcus pyogenes CRISPR/Cas9 system
    789..832     +  misc_RNA       gRNA scaffold (fragment): guide RNA scaffold for the Streptococcus pyogenes CRISPR/Cas9 system
    873..1158    +  enhancer       CMV enhancer: human cytomegalovirus immediate early enhancer; contains an 18-bp deletion relative to the standard CMV enhancer
   1160..1437    +  promoter       chicken β-actin promoter: No description available
   1438..1665    +  intron         hybrid intron: hybrid between chicken β-actin (CBA) and minute virus of mice (MMV) introns (Gray et al., 2011)
   1803..3404    +  CDS            Cas9(N): N-terminal portion of Streptococcus pyogenes Cas9 (Zetsche et al., 2015)
   3405..5903    +  CDS            Cas9(C): C-terminal portion of Streptococcus pyogenes Cas9 (Zetsche et al., 2015)
   5904..5951    +  CDS            nucleoplasmin NLS: bipartite nuclear localization signal from nucleoplasmin
   6021..6734    +  CDS            EGFP: EGFP is a basic (constitutively fluorescent) green fluorescent protein published in 1996, derived from Aequorea victoria. It is reported to be a rapidly-maturing weak dimer with moderate acid sensitivity.
   6768..6879    +  polyA_signal   bGH poly(A) signal: bovine growth hormone polyadenylation signal
   6984..7124    +  repeat_region  AAV2 ITR: inverted terminal repeat of adeno-associated virus serotype 2 inverted
   7129..7180    -  misc_feature   bom (fragment): basis of mobility region from pBR322
   7199..7654    +  rep_origin     f1 ori (sequence partly withheld): f1 bacteriophage origin of replication; arrow indicates direction of (+) strand synthesis
   7655..7704    -  misc_feature   bom (fragment): basis of mobility region from pBR322
   7806..7841    -  CDS            rop (fragment): Rop protein, which maintains plasmids at low copy number; rop
   7936..8040    +  promoter       AmpR promoter: bla
   8041..8901    +  CDS            AmpR: β-lactamase; bla; confers resistance to ampicillin, carbenicillin, and related antibiotics
   9072..9660    +  rep_origin     ori: high-copy-number ColE1/pMB1/pBR322/pUC origin of replication
