[The description below was written by a language model from this plasmid's Addgene catalogue record and pLannotate feature annotations shown in this document.]
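Description:
pSpCas9nucl-T2A-EGFP - BAXgRNA1- BAXgRNA2 is a mammalian expression plasmid of about 9.7 kb, built on the PX458 backbone, that delivers all components needed for CRISPR/Cas9 disruption of the human BAX gene (also known as BCL2L4). It is propagated in E. coli as a high-copy plasmid through a ColE1/pUC-type origin and selected with ampicillin via the β-lactamase gene. An f1/M13 phage origin and a single AAV2 ITR are also annotated as backbone remnants. One ITR alone does not make this an AAV packaging vector.

The backbone was modified by adding a second guide RNA cassette, so two tandem human U6 (RNA polymerase III) promoters each drive a BAX-targeting spacer fused to the Streptococcus pyogenes gRNA scaffold. Downstream, wild-type nuclease SpCas9 is expressed with a C-terminal nucleoplasmin NLS. It is followed, according to the construct name and stated purpose, by a T2A self-cleaving peptide and EGFP, and the transcript ends at a bGH polyadenylation signal. The T2A is not annotated separately but would fall in the short gap between the NLS and EGFP. The catalogue purpose calls the Cas9 promoter "CMV driven", whereas both feature tables show a CMV enhancer joined to the chicken β-actin promoter and a hybrid intron, which is a CBh/CAG-style hybrid promoter. The two sequence records (repository NGS and depositor) agree in content and differ only in their start coordinates and minor annotation calls.

Because EGFP is co-translated with Cas9, transfected cells can be identified or sorted by fluorescence. Using two guides against the same gene is a common way to raise knockout efficiency or delete the intervening segment, although the record does not state the specific rationale.
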