Addgene plasmid #167296: pSpCas9nucl-T2A-EGFP - BAXgRNA1- BAXgRNA2
Purpose: Plasmid encoding for 2 gRNAs targeting the human BAX gene and a CMV driven nuclease Cas9 followed by self-cleaving EGFP
Depositing lab: Agnel Sfeir. Depositing organization: NYU Grossman School of Medicine. Publication: Nuclear sensing of breaks in mitochondrial DNA enhances immune surveillance. Tigano M, Vargas DC, Tremblay-Belzile S, Fu Y, Sfeir A. Nature. 2021 Mar;591(7850):477-481. doi: 10.1038/s41586-021-03269-w. Epub 2021 Feb 24. PubMed 33627873.
Backbone
  Vector backbone: PX458
  Total vector size (bp): 9720
  Modifications to backbone: Inserted a second U6 gRNA expression cassette
  Vector type: Mammalian Expression
Growth in bacteria
  Bacterial resistance: Ampicillin, 100 μg/mL
  Growth temperature: 37°C
  Growth strain: DH5alpha
  Copy number: High Copy
Gene/Insert
  Gene/Insert name: BAX
  gRNA/shRNA sequence: GCTGCAGGATGATTGCCGCCG, GTCTGACGGCAACTTCAACTG
  Species: H. sapiens (human)
  Entrez Gene: BAX (a.k.a. BCL2L4)
Terms and licenses: Academic/Nonprofit Terms; Industry Terms: Not Available to Industry
Depositor comments: Please visit https://www.biorxiv.org/content/10.1101/2020.01.31.929075v1 for bioRxiv preprint.
How to cite: pSpCas9nucl-T2A-EGFP - BAXgRNA1- BAXgRNA2 was a gift from Agnel Sfeir (Addgene plasmid # 167296 ; http://n2t.net/addgene:167296 ; RRID:Addgene_167296)
